Addgene plasmid #126182: pBbS13k-RFP
Purpose: Constitutive expression vector for Escherichia coli. BglBrick compatible.
Depositing lab: Nigel Scrutton. Depositing organization: University of Manchester. Publication: SelProm: A Queryable and Predictive Expression Vector Selection Tool for Escherichia coli. Jervis AJ, Carbonell P, Taylor S, Sung R, Dunstan MS, Robinson CJ, Breitling R, Takano E, Scrutton NS. ACS Synth Biol. 2019 Mar 18. doi: 10.1021/acssynbio.8b00399. PubMed 30870592.
Backbone
  Vector backbone: pBb
  Backbone size w/o insert (bp): 3590
  Vector type: Bacterial Expression, Synthetic Biology
Growth in bacteria
  Bacterial resistance: Kanamycin, 50 μg/mL
  Growth temperature: 37°C
  Growth strain: DH5alpha
  Growth instructions: Grow bacterial cultures in 30µM Kanamycin
  Copy number: Low Copy
Gene/Insert
  Gene/Insert name: RFP
  Species: Synthetic
  Insert size (bp): 678
  Promoter: J23102
  Cloning method: Unknown
  Sequencing primers: 5′ CTGCGCCATCAGATCCTTGG
Terms and licenses: Academic/Nonprofit Terms; Industry Terms: Not Available to Industry
Depositor comments: Grow bacterial cultures in 30 micromolar Kanamycin. Cloning method was In-Fusion.
How to cite: pBbS13k-RFP was a gift from Nigel Scrutton (Addgene plasmid # 126182 ; http://n2t.net/addgene:126182 ; RRID:Addgene_126182)
