[The description below was written by a language model from this plasmid's Addgene catalogue record and pLannotate feature annotations shown in this document.]
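Description:
pBbS13k-RFP is a low-copy bacterial expression plasmid of about 4.2 kb from the pBb (BglBrick-compatible) vector family, intended for constitutive gene expression in Escherichia coli and catalogued as a synthetic-biology vector. It replicates from the pSC101 origin, which depends on the plasmid-encoded Rep101 (RepA) initiator protein also annotated in the sequence; this origin accounts for the low copy number recorded. Selection is by kanamycin, conferred by the neo/nptII aminoglycoside phosphotransferase gene, which is followed by a lambda t0 terminator. A short fragment annotated as Tn5 transposase lies next to the resistance gene and is most plausibly a remnant of the Tn5-derived source of the marker rather than a functional element.

The payload is a 678 bp synthetic RFP coding sequence, identified in the feature table as mRFP1, the monomeric DsRed derivative. According to the catalogue entry it is driven by J23102, a member of the Anderson series of constitutive sigma-70 promoters. The automated annotation instead labels the short promoter region upstream as a fragment of J23119, which is expected because the members of this series differ from the J23119 consensus at only a few positions. Transcription of the reporter is stopped by a double terminator made up of rrnB T1 and the phage T7 early terminator (T7Te).

Because expression needs no inducer, the plasmid gives a steady fluorescent readout of promoter and origin strength. The RFP can be swapped for a gene of interest using the BglBrick standard, so the plasmid also serves as a characterised low-copy constitutive expression backbone. It was deposited in connection with work on a tool for predicting and selecting E. coli expression vectors.
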