Features (pLannotate 1.2.2; 9 found; start..end, strand, type, name):
      7..31      +  promoter       J23119(SpeI) promoter (fragment): bacterial promoter (Registry of Standard Biological Parts BBa J23119) modified to end with an SpeI site
     87..764     +  CDS            mRFP1: monomeric derivative of DsRed (Campbell et al., 2002)
    797..868     +  terminator     rrnB T1 terminator: transcription terminator T1 from the E. coli rrnB gene
    884..911     +  terminator     T7Te terminator: phage T7 early transcription terminator
   1442..2392    -  CDS            Rep101: RepA protein needed for replication with the pSC101 origin; rep101
   2440..2662    -  rep_origin     pSC101 ori: low-copy replication origin that requires the Rep101 protein
   3154..3248    -  terminator     lambda t0 terminator: transcription terminator from phage lambda
   3282..4073    -  CDS            neo: KKA2_KLEPN - Also known as kan, nptII. Experimental evidence at protein level: Swiss-Prot protein existence level 1. Resistance to kanamycin, neomycin, paromomycin, ribostamycin, butirosin and gentamicin B. From Klebsiella pneumoniae.
   4105..4209    -  CDS            tnpA (fragment): TN5P_ECOLX - Also known as tnp. Experimental evidence at protein level: Swiss-Prot protein existence level 1. Mediates transposition of transposon Tn5 by a 'cut and paste' mechanism. First, the monomeric transposase binds the 19 bp inverted DNA repeats flanking the transposon. Then, dimerization of the DNA- bound transposase creates a synaptic DNA complex. After nicking of the first DNA strand, excision of the transposon proceeds through a series of intermediates. The transposase then mediates the insertion of the transposon at a new site by strand transfer. The activity of the wild- type tran
>Addgene plasmid #126182 | pBbS13k-RFP | addgene full sequence | sequence record 247750 | Addgene NGS Result
GACGTCTTGACAGCTAGCTCAGTCCTAGGTACTGTGCTAGCAGGTTTAATCGAATTCAAAAGATCTTTTA
AGAAGGAGATATACATATGGCGAGTAGCGAAGACGTTATCAAAGAGTTCATGCGTTTCAAAGTTCGTATG
GAAGGTTCCGTTAACGGTCACGAGTTCGAAATCGAAGGTGAAGGTGAAGGTCGTCCGTACGAAGGTACCC
AGACCGCTAAACTGAAAGTTACCAAAGGTGGTCCGCTGCCGTTCGCTTGGGACATCCTGTCCCCGCAGTT
CCAGTACGGTTCCAAAGCTTACGTTAAACACCCGGCTGACATCCCGGACTACCTGAAACTGTCCTTCCCG
GAAGGTTTCAAATGGGAACGTGTTATGAACTTCGAAGACGGTGGTGTTGTTACCGTTACCCAGGACTCCT
CCCTGCAAGACGGTGAGTTCATCTACAAAGTTAAACTGCGTGGTACCAACTTCCCGTCCGACGGTCCGGT
TATGCAGAAAAAAACCATGGGTTGGGAAGCTTCCACCGAACGTATGTACCCGGAAGACGGTGCTCTGAAA
GGTGAAATCAAAATGCGTCTGAAACTGAAAGACGGTGGTCACTACGACGCTGAAGTTAAAACCACCTACA
TGGCTAAAAAACCGGTTCAGCTGCCGGGTGCTTACAAAACCGACATCAAACTGGACATCACCTCCCACAA
CGAAGACTACACCATCGTTGAACAGTACGAACGTGCTGAAGGTCGTCACTCCACCGGTGCTTAAGGATCC
AAACTCGAGTAAGGATCTCCAGGCATCAAATAAAACGAAAGGCTCAGTCGAAAGACTGGGCCTTTCGTTT
TATCTGTTGTTTGTCGGTGAACGCTCTCTACTAGAGTCACACTGGCTCACCTTCGGGTGGGCCTTTCTGC
GTTTATACCTAGGGTACGGGTTTTGCTGCCCGCAAACGGGCTGTTCTGGTGTTGCTAGTTTGTTATCAGA
ATCGCAGATCCGGCTTCAGCCGGTTTGCCGGCTGAAAGCGCTATTTCTTCCAGAATTGCCATGATTTTTT
CCCCACGGGAGGCGTCACTGGCTCCCGTGTTGTCGGCAGCTTTGATTCGATAAGCAGCATCGCCTGTTTC
AGGCTGTCTATGTGTGACTGTTGAGCTGTAACAAGTTGTCTCAGGTGTTCAATTTCATGTTCTAGTTGCT
TTGTTTTACTGGTTTCACCTGTTCTATTAGGTGTTACATGCTGTTCATCTGTTACATTGTCGATCTGTTC
ATGGTGAACAGCTTTGAATGCACCAAAAACTCGTAAAAGCTCTGATGTATCTATCTTTTTTACACCGTTT
TCATCTGTGCATATGGACAGTTTTCCCTTTGATATGTAACGGTGAACAGTTGTTCTACTTTTGTTTGTTA
GTCTTGATGCTTCACTGATAGATACAAGAGCCATAAGAACCTCAGATCCTTCCGTATTTAGCCAGTATGT
TCTCTAGTGTGGTTCGTTGTTTTTGCGTGAGCCATGAGAACGAACCATTGAGATCATACTTACTTTGCAT
GTCACTCAAAAATTTTGCCTCAAAACTGGTGAGCTGAATTTTTGCAGTTAAAGCATCGTGTAGTGTTTTT
CTTAGTCCGTTATGTAGGTAGGAATCTGATGTAATGGTTGTTGGTATTTTGTCACCATTCATTTTTATCT
GGTTGTTCTCAAGTTCGGTTACGAGATCCATTTGTCTATCTAGTTCAACTTGGAAAATCAACGTATCAGT
CGGGCGGCCTCGCTTATCAACCACCAATTTCATATTGCTGTAAGTGTTTAAATCTTTACTTATTGGTTTC
AAAACCCATTGGTTAAGCCTTTTAAACTCATGGTAGTTATTTTCAAGCATTAACATGAACTTAAATTCAT
CAAGGCTAATCTCTATATTTGCCTTGTGAGTTTTCTTTTGTGTTAGTTCTTTTAATAACCACTCATAAAT
CCTCATAGAGTATTTGTTTTCAAAAGACTTAACATGTTCCAGATTATATTTTATGAATTTTTTTAACTGG
AAAAGATAAGGCAATATCTCTTCACTAAAAACTAATTCTAATTTTTCGCTTGAGAACTTGGCATAGTTTG
TCCACTGGAAAATCTCAAAGCCTTTAACCAAAGGATTCCTGATTTCCACAGTTCTCGTCATCAGCTCTCT
GGTTGCTTTAGCTAATACACCATAAGCATTTTCCCTACTGATGTTCATCATCTGAGCGTATTGGTTATAA
GTGAACGATACCGTCCGTTCTTTCCTTGTAGGGTTTTCAATCGTGGGGTTGAGTAGTGCCACACAGCATA
AAATTAGCTTGGTTTCATGCTCCGTTAAGTCATAGCGACTAATCGCTAGTTCATTTGCTTTGAAAACAAC
TAATTCAGACATACATCTCAATTGGTCTAGGTGATTTTAATCACTATACCAATTGAGATGGGCTAGTCAA
TGATAATTACTAGTCCTTTTCCCGGGTGATCTGGATATCTGTAAATTCTGCTAGACCTTTGCTGGAAAAC
TTGTAAATTCTGCTAGACCCTCTGTAAATTCCGCTAGACCTTTGTGTGTTTTTTTTGTTTATATTCAAGT
GGTTATAATTTATAGAATAAAGAAAGAATAAAAAAAGATAAAAAGAATAGATCCCAGCCCTGTGTATAAC
TCACTACTTTAGTCAGTTCCGCAGTATTACAAAAGGATGTCGCAAACGCTGTTTGCTCCTCTACAAAACA
GACCTTAAAACCCTAAAGGCTTAAGTAGCACCCTCGCAAGCTCGGGCAAATCGCTGAATATTCCTTTTGT
CTCCGACCATCAGGCACCTGAGTCGCTGTCTTTTTCGTGACATTCAGTTCGCTGCGCTCACGGCTCTGGC
AGTGAATGGGGGTAAATGGCACTACAGGCGCCTTTTATGGATTCATGCAAGGAAACTACCCATAATACAA
GAAAAGCCCGTCACGGGCTTCTCAGGGCGTTTTATGGCGGGTCTGCTATGTGGTGCTATCTGACTTTTTG
CTGTTCAGCAGTTCCTGCCCTCTGATTTTCCAGTCTGACCACTTCGGATTATCCCGTGACAGGTCATTCA
GACTGGCTAATGCACCCAGTAAGGCAGCGGTATCATCAACAGGCTTACCCGTCTTACTGTCCCTAGTGCT
TGGATTCTCACCAATAAAAAACGCCCGGCGGCAACCGAGCGTTCTGAACAAATCCAGATGGAGTTCTGAG
GTCATTACTGGATCTATCAACAGGAGTCCAAGCGAGCTCTCGAACCCCAGAGTCCCGCTCAGAAGAACTC
GTCAAGAAGGCGATAGAAGGCGATGCGCTGCGAATCGGGAGCGGCGATACCGTAAAGCACGAGGAAGCGG
TCAGCCCATTCGCCGCCAAGCTCTTCAGCAATATCACGGGTAGCCAACGCTATGTCCTGATAGCGGTCCG
CCACACCCAGCCGGCCACAGTCGATGAATCCAGAAAAGCGGCCATTTTCCACCATGATATTCGGCAAGCA
GGCATCGCCATGGGTCACGACGAGATCCTCGCCGTCGGGCATGCGCGCCTTGAGCCTGGCGAACAGTTCG
GCTGGCGCGAGCCCCTGATGCTCTTCGTCCAGATCATCCTGATCGACAAGACCGGCTTCCATCCGAGTAC
GTGCTCGCTCGATGCGATGTTTCGCTTGGTGGTCGAATGGGCAGGTAGCCGGATCAAGCGTATGCAGCCG
CCGCATTGCATCAGCCATGATGGATACTTTCTCGGCAGGAGCAAGGTGAGATGACAGGAGATCCTGCCCC
GGCACTTCGCCCAATAGCAGCCAGTCCCTTCCCGCTTCAGTGACAACGTCGAGCACAGCTGCGCAAGGAA
CGCCCGTCGTGGCCAGCCACGATAGCCGCGCTGCCTCGTCCTGCAGTTCATTCAGGGCACCGGACAGGTC
GGTCTTGACAAAAAGAACCGGGCGCCCCTGCGCTGACAGCCGGAACACGGCGGCATCAGAGCAGCCGATT
GTCTGTTGTGCCCAGTCATAGCCGAATAGCCTCTCCACCCAAGCGGCCGGAGAACCTGCGTGCAATCCAT
CTTGTTCAATCATGCGAAACGATCCTCATCCTGTCTCTTGATCAGATCATGATCCCCTGCGCCATCAGAT
CCTTGGCGGCAAGAAAGCCATCCAGTTTACTTTGCAGGGCTTCCCAACCTTACCAGAGGGCGCCCCAGCT
GGCAATTCC
